Addgene plasmid #145980: pAc5.1B-EGFP-DmAGO2-RC_B
Purpose: Insect Expression of DmAGO2-RC
Depositing lab: Elisa Izaurralde. Depositing organization: Max Planck Institute for Developmental Biology. Publication: Genome-wide analysis of mRNAs regulated by Drosha and Argonaute proteins in Drosophila melanogaster. Rehwinkel J, Natalin P, Stark A, Brennecke J, Cohen SM, Izaurralde E. Mol Cell Biol. 2006 Apr . 26(8):2965-75. 10.1128/MCB.26.8.2965-2975.2006 PubMed 16581772.
Backbone
  Vector backbone: Unknown
  Vector type: Insect Expression
Growth in bacteria
  Bacterial resistance: Ampicillin, 100 μg/mL
  Growth temperature: 37°C
  Growth strain: DH5alpha
  Copy number: Low Copy
Gene/Insert
  Gene/Insert name: DmAGO2-RC
  Species: D. melanogaster (fly)
  Mutation: A deletion of AA 51-56 and an insertion of 23 AA at positon 370, one silent and two non silent mutations S786N; T838A are included compared to the sequence given by NCBI:NM_168626.1 (CG7439-RC).
  Entrez Gene: AGO2 (a.k.a. Dmel_CG7439, AG02, AGO 2, AGO-2, AGO1, Ago-2, Ago2, Ago2a, CG13452, CG7439, Dm Ago2, DmAgo2, Dmel\CG7439, ago, ago-2, ago2, argonaute2, dAGO2, dAgo2, eIF2C2)
  Cloning method: Unknown
Terms and licenses: Academic/Nonprofit Terms; Industry Terms: Not Available to Industry
Depositor comments: Plasmids from this collection were made available to the research community and donated after the lab closed. Please note that the sequence provided by the depositing laboratory may be theoretical/predicted or based on Sanger sequencing results. There may be discrepancies between sequencing results obtained by Addgene and the depositor sequence. If an Addgene verified sequence is not available, please contact before placing your order to request that our lab fully sequence the plasmid.
How to cite: pAc5.1B-EGFP-DmAGO2-RC_B was a gift from Elisa Izaurralde (Addgene plasmid # 145980 ; http://n2t.net/addgene:145980 ; RRID:Addgene_145980)
