[The description below was written by a language model from this plasmid's Addgene catalogue record and pLannotate feature annotations shown in this document.]
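Description:
pAc5.1B-EGFP-DmAGO2-RC_B is a 9,784 nt insect expression plasmid for producing an EGFP-tagged form of Drosophila melanogaster Argonaute 2 (the CG7439-RC isoform) in fly cells. The catalogue entry lists the backbone as unknown, although the name and the annotated features point to a pAc5.1-type vector. In bacteria it is maintained through a ColE1/pUC-type origin and selected with ampicillin via the β-lactamase gene and its own promoter. The origin is annotated as a high-copy type, whereas the catalogue lists the plasmid as low copy. Short fragments annotated as a tetracycline resistance gene and SV40 large T antigen appear to be non-functional backbone remnants. No selectable marker for insect cells is annotated.

Expression is driven by the constitutive Drosophila actin 5C promoter. Directly downstream lies the EGFP coding sequence, followed after a short linker by the AGO2 open reading frame, an arrangement consistent with an N-terminal EGFP fusion. A V5 epitope tag sequence sits just after AGO2, but the record does not show whether it is translated in frame or cut off by a stop codon. An SV40 polyadenylation signal follows the cassette. Relative to the NCBI reference, the insert carries a deletion of residues 51–56, a 23-residue insertion at position 370, one silent change, and the substitutions S786N and T838A.

AGO2 is the core Argonaute of the RNA-induced silencing complex that mediates RNA interference in flies. The stated purpose is simply insect expression of DmAGO2-RC. The fluorescent tag would allow localisation, detection or pull-down of the protein in Drosophila cell culture. The depositor sequence may be theoretical rather than fully verified.
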