Features (pLannotate 1.2.2; 10 found; start..end, strand, type, name):
     56..2568    +  promoter       Ac5 promoter: Drosophila melanogaster actin 5C promoter
   2588..3304    +  CDS            EGFP: EGFP is a basic (constitutively fluorescent) green fluorescent protein published in 1996, derived from Aequorea victoria. It is reported to be a rapidly-maturing weak dimer with moderate acid sensitivity.
   3356..7030    +  CDS            AGO2: AGO2_DROME - Experimental evidence at protein level: Swiss-Prot protein existence level 1. Essential for RNA interference (RNAi); double-stranded RNA induces potent and specific gene silencing (PubMed:11498593, PubMed:12368261, PubMed:14508492, PubMed:32504809). RNAi is mediated by the RNA-induced silencing complex (RISC), a sequence-specific, multicomponent nuclease that destroys or silences messenger RNAs homologous to the silencing trigger (PubMed:11498593, PubMed:12368261, PubMed:14508492). From Drosophila melanogaster (Fruit fly).
   7069..7110    +  CDS            V5 tag: epitope tag from simian virus 5
   7210..7344    -  polyA_signal   SV40 poly(A) signal: SV40 polyadenylation signal
   7367..7451    -  CDS            large T antigen (fragment): large T antigen from SV40 (simian virus 40)
   7452..7922    +  CDS            TcR (fragment): tetracycline efflux protein; tet; confers resistance to tetracycline
   7966..8554    -  rep_origin     ori: high-copy-number ColE1/pMB1/pBR322/pUC origin of replication
   8725..9585    -  CDS            AmpR: β-lactamase; bla; confers resistance to ampicillin, carbenicillin, and related antibiotics
   9586..9690    -  promoter       AmpR promoter: bla
>Addgene plasmid #145980 | pAc5.1B-EGFP-DmAGO2-RC_B | depositor full sequence | sequence record 288425 | Full Sequence
CTTCAAGGAATTAATTCTATATTCTAAAAACACAAATGATACTTCTAAAAAAAATCATGAATGGCATCAA
CTCTGAATCAAATCTTTGCAGATGCACCTACTTCTCATTTCCACTGTCACATCATTTTTCCAGATCTCGC
TGCCTGTTATGTGGCCCACAAACCAAGACACGTTTTATGGCCATTAAAGCTGGCTGATCGTCGCCAAACA
CCAAATACATATCAATATGTACATTCGAGAAAGAAGCGATCAAAGAAGCGTCTTCGGGCGAGTAGGAGAA
TGCGGAGGAGAAGGAGAACGAGCTGATCTAGTATCTCTCCACAATCCAATGCCAACTGACCAACTGGCCA
TATTCGGAGCAATTTGAAGCCAATTTCCATCGCCTGGCGATCGCTCCATTCTTGGCTATATGTTTTTCAC
CGTTCCCGGGGCCATTTTCAAAGACTCGTCGGTAAGATAAGATTGTGTCACTCGCTGTCTCTCTTCATTT
GTCGAAGAATGCTGAGGAATTTCGCGATGACGTCGGCGAGTATTTTGAAGAATGAGAATAATTTGTATTT
ATACGAAAATCAGTTAGTGGAATTTTCTACAAAAACATGTTATCTATAGATAATTTTGTTGCAAAATATG
TTGACTATGACAAAGATTGTATGTATATACCTTTAATGTATTCTCATTTTCTTATGTATTTATAATGGCA
ATGATGATACTGATGATATTTTAAGATGATGCCAGACCACAGGCTGATTTCTGCGTCTTTTGCCGAACGC
AGTGCATGTGCGGTTGTTGTTTTTTGGAATAGTTTCAATTTTCGGACTGTCCGCTTTGATTTCAGTTTCT
TGGCTTATTCAAAAAGCAAAGTAAAGCCAAAAAAGCGAGATGGCAATACCAAATGCGGCAAAACGGTAGT
GGAAGGAAAGGGGTGCGGGGCAGCGGAAGGAAGGGTGGGGCGGGGCGTGGCGGGGTCTGTGGCTGGGCGC
GACGTCACCGACGTTGGAGCCACTCCTTTGACCATGTGTGCGTGTGTGTATTATTCGTGTCTCGCCACTC
GCCGGTTGTTTTTTTCTTTTTATCTCGCTCTCTCTAGCGCCATCTCGTACGCATGCTCAACGCACCGCAT
GTTGCCGTGTCCTTTATGCGTCATTTTGGCTCGAAATAGGCAATTATTTAAACAAAGATTAGTCAACGAA
AACGCTAAAATAAATAAGTCTACAATATGGTTACTTATTGCCATGTGTGTGCAGCCAACGATAGCAACAA
AAGCAACAACACAGTGGCTTTCCCTCTTTCACTTTTTGTTTGCAAGCGCGTGCGAGCAAGACGGCACGAC
CGGCAAACGCAATTACGCTGACAAAGAGCAGACGAAGTTTTGGCCGAAAAACATCAAGGCGCCTGATACG
AATGCATTTGCAATAACAATTGCGATATTTAATATTGTTTATGAAGCTGTTTGACTTCAAAACACACAAA
AAAAAAAATAAAACAAATTATTTGAAAGAGAATTAGGAATCGGACAGCTTATCGTTACGGGCTAACAGCA
CACCGAGACGAAATAGCTTACCTGACGTCACAGCCTCTGGAAGAACTGCCGCCAAGCAGAGAGAGAGAGA
AAAAGAGGGAGAGCAGCTTAGACCGCATGTGCTTGTGTGTGAGGCGTCTCTCTCTTCGTCTCCTGTTTGC
GCAAACGCATAGACTGCACTGAGAAAATCGATTACCTATTTTTTATGAATGAATATTTGCACTATTACTA
TTCAAAACTATTAAGATAGCAATCACATTCAATAGCCAAATACTATACCACCTGAGCGATGCAACGAAAT
GATCAATTTGAGCAAAAATGCTGCATATTTAGGACGGCATCATTATAGAAATGCTTCTTGCTGTGTACTT
TTCTCTCGTCTGGCAGCTGTTTCGCCGTTATTGTTAAAACCGGCTTAAGTTAGGTGTGTTTTCTACGACT
AGTGATGCCCCTACTAGAAGATGTGTGTTGCACAAATGTCCCTGAATAACCAATTTGAAGTGCAGATAGC
AGTAAACGTAAGCTAATATGAATATTATTTAACTGTAATGTTTTAATATCGCTGGACATTACTAATAAAC
CCACTATAAACACATGTACATATGTATGTTTTGGCATACAATGAGTAGTTGGGGAAAAAATGTGTAAAAG
CACCGTGACCATCACAGCATAAAGATAACCAGCTGAAGTATCGAATATGAGTAACCCCCAAATTGAATCA
CATGCCGCAACTGATAGGACCCATGGAAGTACACTCTTCATGGCGATATACAAGACACACACAAGCACGA
ACACCCAGTTGCGGAGGAAATTCTCCGTAAATGAAAACCCAATCGGCGAACAATTCATACCCATATATGG
TAAAAGTTTTGAACGCGACTTGAGAGCGGAGAGCATTGCGGCTGATAAGGTTTTAGCGCTAAGCGGGCTT
TATAAAACGGGCTGCGGGACCAGTTTTCATATCACTACCGTTTGAGTTCTTGTGCTGTGTGGATACTCCT
CCCGACACAAAGCCGCTCCATCAGCCAGCAGTCGTCTAATCCAGAGACCCCGGATCGGGGTACCAACATG
GTGAGCAAGGGCGAGGAGCTGTTCACCGGGGTGGTGCCCATCCTGGTCGAGCTGGACGGCGACGTAAACG
GCCACAAGTTCAGCGTGTCCGGCGAGGGCGAGGGCGATGCCACCTACGGCAAGCTGACCCTGAAGTTCAT
CTGCACCACCGGCAAGCTGCCCGTGCCCTGGCCCACCCTCGTGACCACCCTGACCTACGGCGTGCAGTGC
TTCAGCCGCTACCCCGACCACATGAAGCAGCACGACTTCTTCAAGTCCGCCATGCCCGAAGGCTACGTCC
AGGAGCGCACCATCTTCTTCAAGGACGACGGCAACTACAAGACCCGCGCCGAGGTGAAGTTCGAGGGCGA
CACCCTGGTGAACCGCATCGAGCTGAAGGGCATCGACTTCAAGGAGGACGGCAACATCCTGGGGCACAAG
CTGGAGTACAACTACAACAGCCACAACGTCTATATCATGGCCGACAAGCAGAAGAACGGCATCAAGGTGA
ACTTCAAGATCCGCCACAACATCGAGGACGGCAGCGTGCAGCTCGCCGACCACTACCAGCAGAACACCCC
CATCGGCGACGGCCCCGTGCTGCTGCCCGACAACCACTACCTGAGCACCCAGTCCGCCCTGAGCAAAGAC
CCCAACGAGAAGCGCGATCACATGGTCCTGCTGGAGTTCGTGACCGCCGCCGGGATCACTCTCGGCATGG
ACGAGCTGTACAAGCCAAGCTTGAATTCTGCAGATATCATGCACTTTCCAATTACCACCCCAGAGAACAA
GAAAGGAGGACAGGATAGCGCTGCAGCACCACAGCCCCAGCAGCAGCAAAAGCAACAACAACAACGGCAG
CAACAACCACAGCAGCTGCAACAACCACAGCAGCTGCAACAACCACAGCAGCAGCAACAACAACAACCGC
ATCAGCAACAACAACAAAGTTCGAGACAACAGCCATCCACAAGCTCAGGCGGATCCCGTGCATCTGGGTT
CCAGCAAGGAGGCCAACAGCAGAAATCCCAAGACGCAGAAGGATGGACTGCACAGAAAAAACAAGGCAAA
CAGCAGGTACAAGGGTGGACTAAACAAGGTCAACAAGGTGGCCATCAGCAAGGACGACAAGGGCAAGACG
GTGGCTACCAACAGCGTCCGCCTGGACAACAACAAGGTGGCCATCAGCAAGGACGACAAGGGCAAGAAGG
TGGCTACCAACAGCGTCCGCCTGGACAACAACAAGGTGGCCATCAGCAAGGACGACAAGGGCAAGAAGGT
GGCTACCAACAGCGTCCGTCTGGACAACAACAAGGTGGCCATCAGCAAGGACGACAAGGGCAAGAAGGTG
GCTACCAACAGCGTCCGCCTGGACAACAACAAGGTGGCCATCAGCAAGGACGACAAGGGCAAGAAGGTGG
CTACCAACAGCGTCCGTCTGGACAACAACAAGGTGGCCATCAGCAAGGACGACAAGGGCAAGAAGGTGGC
TACCAACAGCGTCCGCCTGGACAACAACAAGGTGGCCATCAGCAAGGACGACAAGGGCAAGAAGGTGGCT
ACCAACAGCGTCCGCCTGGACAACAACAAGGTGGCCATGAGCAAGGACGACAAGGGCAAGAAGGTGGCTA
CCAACAGCGTCCGTCTGGACAACAACAAGGTGGCCATCAGCAAGGACGACAAGGGCAAGAAGGTGGCTAC
CAACAGCGTCCGTCTGGACAACAACAAGGTGGCCATCAGCAAGGACGACAAGGGCAAGAAGGTGGCTACC
AACAGCGTCCGTCTGGACAACAACAAGGTGGCCATCAGCAAGGACGACAAGGGCAAGAAGGTGGCTACCA
ACAGCGTCCGTCTGGACAACAACAAGGTGGCCATCAGCAAGGACGACAAGGGCAAGAAGGTGGCTACCAA
CAGCGTCCGCCTGGACAACAACCAAACCAAACCCAGAGCCAAGGCCAATACCAATCTCGTGGACCACCTC
AGCAACAGCAGGCTGCCCCATTACCATTACCGCCTCAGCCAGCCGGGAGCATTAAGCGCGGAACAATCGG
CAAACCCGGGCAAGTAGGCATCAACTATCTGGACCTTGACCTGTCCAAAATGCCTTCTGTGGCATACCAC
TATGACGTGAAGATCATGCCAGAGCGTCCCAAAAAGTTTTACAGACAGGCATTTGAACAATTTCGGGTGG
ACCAATTGGGCGGAGCAGTTCTTGCCTATGATGGCAAAGCCTCTTGCTACTCGGTGGATAAGCTGCCGTT
AAATAGCCAAAATCCGGAAGTGACTGTGACAGATCGTAATGGTCGTACTTTGCGCTACACGATCGAAATC
AAGGAGACTGGTGACTCGACCATTGACCTTAAATCGTTAACTACTTATATGAATGACCGAATTTTCGACA
AGCCCATGCGAGCAATGCAGTGCGTGGAGGTTGTTTTGGCTTCACCCTGCCACAACAAAGCCATCCGTGT
CGGTCGTTCCTTCTTTAAGATGTCCGATCCTAATAATCGTCACGAACTGGATGATGGATACGAGGCCCTG
GTCGGTCTGTATCAGGCATTTATGCTGGGCGATAGGCCATTTTTAAATGTAGATATATCGCACAAATCCT
TTCCGATTTCAATGCCGATGATCGAATATTTGGAGCGATTTAGCTTAAAGGCTAAAATCAACAATACAAC
GAATTTAGATTATTCGCGACGCTTCCTTGAGCCATTCCTCAGAGGCATTAATGTGGTTTACACGCCTCCT
CAGTCGTTTCAAAGCGCTCCAAGGGTATACCGTGTAAATGGTCTTTCTCGTGCCCCGGCCAGCAGTGAGA
CCTTCGAACACGATGGGAAGAAGGTCACCATTGCGTCCTACTTCCACAGTCGCAACTACCCATTGAAGTT
TCCCCAACTCCATTGTCTGAACGTTGGATCTTCAATCAAGAGTATTCTGCTGCCCATCGAGCTATGCAGC
ATCGAGGAAGGTCAGGCCCTAAACCGCAAGGATGGAGCAACTCAGGTGGCCAATATGATAAAGTACGCAG
CCACATCGACGAACGTGCGAAAGCGCAAGATTATGAACTTGCTGCAATACTTCCAGCACAACCTGGATCC
GACCATCAGTCGCTTTGGCATCCGCATTGCCAACGATTTTATTGTGGTAAGCACCCGCGTCCTAAACCCA
CCTCAGGTTGAATATCATAGTAAGAGGTTTACTATGGTGAAGAACGGGTCGTGGCGCATGGATGGCATGA
AGTTTCTGGAGCCCAAGCCCAAGGCGCACAAGTGTGCGGTCTTGTATTGCGATCCGAGGAGTGGTCGCAA
AATGAACTATGCCCAGCTGAATGACTTCGGGAACCTAATAATATCCCAAGGCAAGGCAGTCAACATAAGC
TTGGATTCTGATGTGACATACAGACCGTTCACGGATGACGAACGCAGCCTAGACACTATTTTCGCGGATC
TGAAGCGCAGCCAGCACGATCTGGCAATTGTGATTATTCCTCAGTTTAGAATTTCTTACGATACAATTAA
GCAGAAGGCCGAGCTGCAGCATGGAATTTTGACGCAATGCATTAAGCAGTTCACCGTGGAACGAAAGTGT
AATAATCAGACGATTGGAAATATTCTACTTAAGATCAACTCCAAGCTGAACGGCATCAACCACAAGATCA
AGGATGATCCTCGTCTGCCGATGATGAAGAACACCATGTACATTGGAGCCGATGTGACCCATCCCTCTCC
CGATCAGCGCGAGATTCCCAGTGTGGTCGGAGTAGCAGCCTCACACGATCCCTACGGAGCCAGTTATAAC
ATGCAATATCGTTTGCAGCGAGGGGCTCTGGAGGAGATTGAGGACATGTTCTCGATTACTTTGGAGCACT
TGCGCGTGTATAAAGAGTACCGTAACGCCTATCCTGATCATATCATCTACTACCGAGATGGCGTGAGCGA
CGGCCAGTTTCCGAAAATCAAAAACGAGGAACTGAGGTGTATTAAACAAGCCTGTGACAAGGTGGGCTGT
AAACCCAAGATTTGCTGCGTGATTGTGGTGAAGCGTCATCACACTCGCTTCTTTCCCAGCGGCGACGTAA
CGACATCGAACAAGTTCAACAACGTGGACCCCGGAACCGTGGTCGATCGCACCATTGTGCATCCTAACGA
GATGCAGTTCTTCATGGTCAGCCACCAGGCCATCCAGGGCACGGCCAAGCCAACACGATACAATGTGATT
GAGAACACAGGCAATCTTGACATCGACTTGTTGCAGCAGTTGACCTACAACCTGTGCCACATGTTCCCTC
GTTGCAATCGCTCGGTTTCTTATCCGGCTCCGGCCTATTTAGCCCATTTGGTAGCTGCTCGTGGACGCGT
TTATCTGACTGGCACCAACAGGTTCCTGGATTTGAAGAAGGAGTACGCAAAGCGAACGATTGTCCCCGAA
TTCATGAAGAAAAACCCCATGTACTTTGTCTGAGCGGCCGCTCGAGTCTAGAGGGCCCGCGGTTCGAAGG
TAAGCCTATCCCTAACCCTCTCCTCGGTCTCGATTCTACGCGTACCGGTCATCATCACCATCACCATTGA
GTTTAAACCCGCTGATCAGCCTCGACTGTGCCTTCTAAGGCCTGAGCTCGCTGATCAGCCTCGATCGAGG
ATCCAGACATGATAAGATACATTGATGAGTTTGGACAAACCACAACTAGAATGCAGTGAAAAAAATGCTT
TATTTGTGAAATTTGTGATGCTATTGCTTTATTTGTAACCATTATAAGCTGCAATAAACAAGTTAACAAC
AACAATTGCATTCATTTTATGTTTCAGGTTCAGGGGGAGGTGTGGGAGGTTTTTTAAAGCAAGTAAAACC
TCTACAAATGTGGTATGGCTGATTATGATCAGTCGACCGATGCCCTTGAGAGCCTTCAACCCAGTCAGCT
CCTTCCGGTGGGCGCGGGGCATGACTATCGTCGCCGCACTTATGACTGTCTTCTTTATCATGCAACTCGT
AGGACAGGTGCCGGCAGCGCTCTGGGTCATTTTCGGCGAGGACCGCTTTCGCTGGAGCGCGACGATGATC
GGCCTGTCGCTTGCGGTATTCGGAATCTTGCACGCCCTCGCTCAAGCCTTCGTCACTGGTCCCGCCACCA
AACGTTTCGGCGAGAAGCAGGCCATTATCGCCGGCATGGCGGCCGACGCGCTGGGCTACGTCTTGCTGGC
GTTCGCGACGCGAGGCTGGATGGCCTTCCCCATTATGATTCTTCTCGCTTCCGGCGGCATCGGGATGCCC
GCGTTGCAGGCCATGCTGTCCAGGCAGGTAGATGACGACCATCAGGGACAGCTTCAAGGATCGCTCGCGG
CTCTTACCAGCCAGCAAAAGGCCAGGAACCGTAAAAAGGCCGCGTTGCTGGCGTTTTTCCATAGGCTCCG
CCCCCCTGACGAGCATCACAAAAATCGACGCTCAAGTCAGAGGTGGCGAAACCCGACAGGACTATAAAGA
TACCAGGCGTTTCCCCCTGGAAGCTCCCTCGTGCGCTCTCCTGTTCCGACCCTGCCGCTTACCGGATACC
TGTCCGCCTTTCTCCCTTCGGGAAGCGTGGCGCTTTCTCAATGCTCACGCTGTAGGTATCTCAGTTCGGT
GTAGGTCGTTCGCTCCAAGCTGGGCTGTGTGCACGAACCCCCCGTTCAGCCCGACCGCTGCGCCTTATCC
GGTAACTATCGTCTTGAGTCCAACCCGGTAAGACACGACTTATCGCCACTGGCAGCAGCCACTGGTAACA
GGATTAGCAGAGCGAGGTATGTAGGCGGTGCTACAGAGTTCTTGAAGTGGTGGCCTAACTACGGCTACAC
TAGAAGGACAGTATTTGGTATCTGCGCTCTGCTGAAGCCAGTTACCTTCGGAAAAAGAGTTGGTAGCTCT
TGATCCGGCAAACAAACCACCGCTGGTAGCGGTGGTTTTTTTGTTTGCAAGCAGCAGATTACGCGCAGAA
AAAAAGGATCTCAAGAAGATCCTTTGATCTTTTCTACGGGGTCTGACGCTCAGTGGAACGAAAACTCACG
TTAAGGGATTTTGGTCATGAGATTATCAAAAAGGATCTTCACCTAGATCCTTTTAAATTAAAAATGAAGT
TTTAAATCAATCTAAAGTATATATGAGTAAACTTGGTCTGACAGTTACCAATGCTTAATCAGTGAGGCAC
CTATCTCAGCGATCTGTCTATTTCGTTCATCCATAGTTGCCTGACTCCCCGTCGTGTAGATAACTACGAT
ACGGGAGGGCTTACCATCTGGCCCCAGTGCTGCAATGATACCGCGAGACCCACGCTCACCGGCTCCAGAT
TTATCAGCAATAAACCAGCCAGCCGGAAGGGCCGAGCGCAGAAGTGGTCCTGCAACTTTATCCGCCTCCA
TCCAGTCTATTAATTGTTGCCGGGAAGCTAGAGTAAGTAGTTCGCCAGTTAATAGTTTGCGCAACGTTGT
TGCCATTGCTGCAGGCATCGTGGTGTCACGCTCGTCGTTTGGTATGGCTTCATTCAGCTCCGGTTCCCAA
CGATCAAGGCGAGTTACATGATCCCCCATGTTGTGCAAAAAAGCGGTTAGCTCCTTCGGTCCTCCGATCG
TTGTCAGAAGTAAGTTGGCCGCAGTGTTATCACTCATGGTTATGGCAGCACTGCATAATTCTCTTACTGT
CATGCCATCCGTAAGATGCTTTTCTGTGACTGGTGAGTACTCAACCAAGTCATTCTGAGAATAGTGTATG
CGGCGACCGAGTTGCTCTTGCCCGGCGTCAACACGGGATAATACCGCGCCACATAGCAGAACTTTAAAAG
TGCTCATCATTGGAAAACGTTCTTCGGGGCGAAAACTCTCAAGGATCTTACCGCTGTTGAGATCCAGTTC
GATGTAACCCACTCGTGCACCCAACTGATCTTCAGCATCTTTTACTTTCACCAGCGTTTCTGGGTGAGCA
AAAACAGGAAGGCAAAATGCCGCAAAAAAGGGAATAAGGGCGACACGGAAATGTTGAATACTCATACTCT
TCCTTTTTCAATATTATTGAAGCATTTATCAGGGTTATTGTCTCATGAGCGGATACATATTTGAATGTAT
TTAGAAAAATAAACAAATAGGGGTTCCGCGCACATTTCCCCGAAAAGTGCCACCTGACGTCTAAGAAACC
ATTATTATCATGACATTAACCTATAAAAATAGGCGTATCACGAGGCCCTTTCGT
